Addgene plasmid #79597: MO70-hJunctate - EF-mutant
Purpose: Transient and retroviral expression
Depositing lab: Yousang Gwack. Depositing organization: University of California, Los Angeles (UCLA). Publication: Junctate is a Ca2+-sensing structural component of Orai1 and stromal interaction molecule 1 (STIM1). Srikanth S, Jew M, Kim KD, Yee MK, Abramson J, Gwack Y. Proc Natl Acad Sci U S A. 2012 May 29;109(22):8682-7. doi: 10.1073/pnas.1200667109. Epub 2012 May 14. PubMed 22586105.
Backbone
  Vector backbone: MO70
  Backbone size w/o insert (bp): 7480
  Vector type: Mammalian Expression, Retroviral
  Selectable markers: Puromycin
Growth in bacteria
  Bacterial resistance: Ampicillin, 100 μg/mL
  Growth temperature: 37°C
  Growth strain: NEB Stable
  Copy number: High Copy
Gene/Insert
  Gene/Insert name: junctate (alt name: ASPH)
  Species: H. sapiens (human)
  Insert size (bp): 900
  Mutation: 77DAD79 to 77AAA79
  Entrez Gene: ASPH (a.k.a. AAH, BAH, CASQ2BP1, FDLAB, HAAH, JCTN, junctin)
  Promoter: CMV
  Tag / fusion protein: FLAG (C terminal on backbone)
  Cloning method: Restriction Enzyme; 5′ cloning site XhoI (not destroyed); 3′ cloning site EcoRI (not destroyed)
  Sequencing primers: 5′ CMV-F; 3′ pCDH-Rev
Terms and licenses: Academic/Nonprofit Terms; Industry Terms: Not Available to Industry
Depositor comments: This cDNA was cloned from a cDNA library made from Jurkat T cells, as described in the reference. Please see Figure S1b in the Supporting Information section of the associated publication for more details regarding the EF-hand mutation.
How to cite: MO70-hJunctate - EF-mutant was a gift from Yousang Gwack (Addgene plasmid # 79597 ; http://n2t.net/addgene:79597 ; RRID:Addgene_79597)
