[The description below was written by a language model from this plasmid's Addgene catalogue record.]
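Description:
MO70-hJunctate - EF-mutant is a mammalian expression and retroviral vector built on the MO70 backbone (about 7.5 kb without insert), intended for both transient transfection and retrovirus-mediated delivery into mammalian cells. It is maintained in bacteria as a high-copy plasmid under ampicillin selection, and it is grown in a recombination-deficient strain, as is usual for vectors containing viral repeat elements. Puromycin is the selectable marker for transfected or transduced mammalian cells. No feature table accompanies the record, so the origin of replication, the long terminal repeats, the packaging signal and the promoter driving the puromycin marker are not described.

The payload is an approximately 900 bp human junctate cDNA, a product of the ASPH locus, cloned from a Jurkat T cell cDNA library and inserted between XhoI and EcoRI sites that both remain intact. Expression is driven by a CMV promoter, and the backbone supplies a C-terminal FLAG tag, allowing detection or immunoprecipitation of the protein with anti-FLAG reagents. The insert carries a substitution in the EF-hand motif, changing residues 77–79 from DAD to AAA. Replacing these acidic residues would be expected to impair calcium binding by the EF-hand, although the record does not state this effect.

The associated study identifies junctate as a calcium-sensing structural component of the Orai1–STIM1 complex. This construct therefore most likely serves as the EF-hand mutant counterpart to wild-type junctate, used to test how the motif contributes to junctate's role in that complex, either in transiently transfected cells or in puromycin-selected stable lines.
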