>Addgene plasmid #79597 | MO70-hJunctate - EF-mutant | addgene partial sequence | sequence record 150781 | CMV-F 5'-CGCAAATGGGCGGTAGGCGTG-3'
AGAGCTCAATAAAAGAGCCCACAACCCCTCACTCGGCGCGCCAGTCCTCCGATAGACTGCGTCGCCCGGG
TACCCGTATTCCCAATAAAGCCTCTTGCTGTTTGCATCCGAATCGTGGACTCGCTGATCCTTGGGAGGGT
CTCCTCAGATTGATTGACTGCCCACCTCGGGGGTCTTTCATTTGGAGGTTCCACCGAGATTTGGAGACCC
CTGCCCAGGGACCACCGACCCCCCCGCCGGGAGGTAAGCTGGCCAGCGGTCGTTTCGTGTCTGTCTCTGT
CTTTGTGCGTGTTTGTGCCGGCATCTAATGTTTGCGCCTGCGTCTGTACTAGTTAGCTAACTAGCTCTGT
ATCTGGCGGACCCGTGGTGGAACTGACGAGTTCTGAACACCCGGCCGCAACCCTGGGAGACGTCCCAGGG
ACTTTGGGGGCCGTTTTTGTGGCCCGACCTGAGGAAGGGAGTCGATGTGGAATCCGACCCCGTCAGGATA
TGTGGTTCTGGTAGGAGACGAGAACCTAAAACAGTTCCCGCCTCCGTCTGAATTTTTGCTTTCGGTTTGG
AACCGAAGCCGCGCGTCTTGTCTGCTGCAGCGCTGCAGCATCGTTCTGTGTTGTCTCTGTCTGACTGTGT
TTCTGTATTTGTCTGAAAATTAGGGCCAGACTGTTACCACTCCCTTAAGTTTGACCTTAGGTCACTGGAA
AGATGTCGAGCGGATCGCTCACAACCAGTCGGTAGATGTCAAGAAGAGACGTTGGGTTACCTTCTGCTCT
GCAGAATGGCCAACCTTTAACGTCGGATGGCCGCGAGACGGCACCTTTAACCGAGACCTCATCACCCAGG
TTAAGATCAAGGTCTTTTCACCTGGCCCGCATGGACACCCAGACCAGGTCCCCTACATCGTGACCTGGGA
AGCCTTGGCTTTTGACCCCCCTCCCTGGGTCAAGCCC
