>Addgene plasmid #79597 | MO70-hJunctate - EF-mutant | addgene partial sequence | sequence record 150786 | pCDH-rev 5'-GCATTCCTTTGGCGAGAG-3'
AGAAGACAGGGCCAGGTTTCCGGGCCCTCACATTGCCAAAAGACGGCAATATGGTGGAAAATAACCGGAA
TTACTCGCGACAATTCTCACTTGTCATCGTCGTCCTTGTAGTCAGCGGCCGCAATATCGATCTGGTTAAC
GTAGAATTCAGTATCTGGTGGTACTTCCTGCTGTTCTTCCACAGGAAAAATGCTTACTTCTTCTACAATT
ACCTGTGAATCTTCTACAGGATTATCCTCAGGGGGAGCAGTTACTTCTGTGATTTCTATGCCTTCATTTT
CTAGAGGTTCATATACTGCTTGTTCCTCATAGACTTGGTATGTTACATCATCTGTATCATGGTGCAATCT
TTCATCTTCTACTACTGGTTCACTGGAATCTGGATTTTCCTGCTCAGACATCATCTCTTCCATATCCTGA
TTACAGTCTTGTGAAACTGTCTCTTCCACGTGGTAACTATGCTCGGTTTCTTCATGAGATACTTCAGGTT
CCAGGGTCTCAAATCTATCATCTACATCAGTCGCCATAAGAAACTCATCATCCTCTTGTTGTGGTTCTCC
TGTGGGTCCATCTTCTTGTTGCAAGTCTTCTCCCTCAACATGTTCTGCGTGTACCATTTCATGGAGAAGG
GACTGAATTTGTTCTTTTGCTTCATCTTCGATATTCTGGGGTTCTGCCTCCACAGGAACCTGCTCCTCGG
GCTCAGTGTGTGGCTCAGCCTCTTCTGGCGGGACTGCTGGCTCTGAAGTAGATCTCTCTTTAAGTCCTAA
TAAAACTTTGGCATCATCCACATCAAAATCTCCATCACCAGCAGCAGCATAGATTCCTAGTTTTCCTAGA
ACTTCCTCATAGTCAACAAGATCAAACCAAACGACAGCTACAGATGTCCAGACGCCCAGCAATGCAATCA
CCATAAACCACGTGAAGAATGAAGTTCCTGAGAGTCCGCCTTTCCTCCCATTCTTGTGTCCTCCA
