>Addgene plasmid #79597 | MO70-hJunctate - EF-mutant | addgene partial sequence | sequence record 151270 | gag-F 5'-ccaacctttaacgtcggatg-3'
CTCATCACCCAGGTTAAGATCAAGGTCTTTTCACCTGGCCCGCATGGACACCCAGACCAGGTCCCCTACA
TCGTGACCTGGGAAGCCTTGGCTTTTGACCCCCCTCCCTGGGTCAAGCCCTTTGTACACCCTAAGCCTCC
GCCTCCTCTTCCTCCATCCGCCCCGTCTCTCCCCCTTGAACCTCCTCGTTCGACCCCGCCTCGATCCTCC
CTTTATCCAGCCCTCACTCCTTCTCTAGGCGCCGGAATTAGATCGATCTCTCGAGATGGCTGAAGATAAA
GAGACAAAGCATGGAGGACACAAGAATGGGAGGAAAGGCGGACTCTCAGGAACTTCATTCTTCACGTGGT
TTATGGTGATTGCATTGCTGGGCGTCTGGACATCTGTAGCTGTCGTTTGGTTTGATCTTGTTGACTATGA
GGAAGTTCTAGGAAAACTAGGAATCTATGCTGCTGCTGGTGATGGAGATTTTGATGTGGATGATGCCAAA
GTTTTATTAGGACTTAAAGAGAGATCTACTTCAGAGCCAGCAGTCCCGCCAGAAGAGGCTGAGCCACACA
CTGAGCCCGAGGAGCAGGTTCCTGTGGAGGCAGAACCCCAGAATATCGAAGATGAAGCAAAAGAACAAAT
TCAGTCCCTTCTCCATGAAATGGTACACGCAGAACATGTTGAGGGAGAAGACTTGCAACAAGAAGATGGA
CCCACAGGAGAACCACAACAAGAGGATGATGAGTTTCTTATGGCGACTGATGTAGATGATAGATTTGAGA
CCCTGGAACCTGAAGTATCTCATGAAGAAACCGAGCATAGTTACCACGTGGAAGAGACAGTTTCACAAGA
CTGTAATCAGGATATGGAAGAGATGATGTCTGAGCAGGAAAATCCAGATTCCAGTGAACCAGTAGTAGAA
GATGAAAGATTGCACCATGATACAGATGATGTAACATACCAAGTCTATGAGGAACAAGCAGTATATGAAC
CTCTAGAAAATGAAGGCATAGAAATCACAGAAGTAACTGCTCCCCCTGAGGA
